>Addgene plasmid #134287 | pLV-puro-N-3HA-SREBP2-C-Flag | addgene full sequence | sequence record 275431 | Addgene NGS Result
AAGCTTAATGTAGTCTTATGCAATACTCTTGTAGTCTTGCAACATGGTAACGATGAGTTAGCAACATGCC
TTACAAGGAGAGAAAAAGCACCGTGCATGCCGATTGGTGGAAGTAAGGTGGTACGATCGTGCCTTATTAG
GAAGGCAACAGACGGGTCTGACATGGATTGGACGAACCACTGAATTGCCGCATTGCAGAGATATTGTATT
TAAGTGCCTAGCTCGATACATAAACGGGTCTCTCTGGTTAGACCAGATCTGAGCCTGGGAGCTCTCTGGC
TAACTAGGGAACCCACTGCTTAAGCCTCAATAAAGCTTGCCTTGAGTGCTTCAAGTAGTGTGTGCCCGTC
TGTTGTGTGACTCTGGTAACTAGAGATCCCTCAGACCCTTTTAGTCAGTGTGGAAAATCTCTAGCAGTGG
CGCCCGAACAGGGACTTGAAAGCGAAAGGGAAACCAGAGGAGCTCTCTCGACGCAGGACTCGGCTTGCTG
AAGCGCGCACGGCAAGAGGCGAGGGGCGGCGACTGGTGAGTACGCCAAAAATTTTGACTAGCGGAGGCTA
GAAGGAGAGAGATGGGTGCGAGAGCGTCAGTATTAAGCGGGGGAGAATTAGATCGCGATGGGAAAAAATT
CGGTTAAGGCCAGGGGGAAAGAAAAAATATAAATTAAAACATATAGTATGGGCAAGCAGGGAGCTAGAAC
GATTCGCAGTTAATCCTGGCCTGTTAGAAACATCAGAAGGCTGTAGACAAATACTGGGACAGCTACAACC
ATCCCTTCAGACAGGATCAGAAGAACTTAGATCATTATATAATACAGTAGCAACCCTCTATTGTGTGCAT
CAAAGGATAGAGATAAAAGACACCAAGGAAGCTTTAGACAAGATAGAGGAAGAGCAAAACAAAAGTAAGA
CCACCGCACAGCAAGCGGCCGCTGATCTTCAGACCTGGAGGAGGAGATATGAGGGACAATTGGAGAAGTG
AATTATATAAATATAAAGTAGTAAAAATTGAACCATTAGGAGTAGCACCCACCAAGGCAAAGAGAAGAGT
GGTGCAGAGAGAAAAAAGAGCAGTGGGAATAGGAGCTTTGTTCCTTGGGTTCTTGGGAGCAGCAGGAAGC
ACTATGGGCGCAGCGTCAATGACGCTGACGGTACAGGCCAGACAATTATTGTCTGGTATAGTGCAGCAGC
AGAACAATTTGCTGAGGGCTATTGAGGCGCAACAGCATCTGTTGCAACTCACAGTCTGGGGCATCAAGCA
GCTCCAGGCAAGAATCCTGGCTGTGGAAAGATACCTAAAGGATCAACAGCTCCTGGGGATTTGGGGTTGC
TCTGGAAAACTCATTTGCACCACTGCTGTGCCTTGGAATGCTAGTTGGAGTAATAAATCTCTGGAACAGA
TTTGGAATCACACGACCTGGATGGAGTGGGACAGAGAAATTAACAATTACACAAGCTTAATACACTCCTT
AATTGAAGAATCGCAAAACCAGCAAGAAAAGAATGAACAAGAATTATTGGAATTAGATAAATGGGCAAGT
TTGTGGAATTGGTTTAACATAACAAATTGGCTGTGGTATATAAAATTATTCATAATGATAGTAGGAGGCT
TGGTAGGTTTAAGAATAGTTTTTGCTGTACTTTCTATAGTGAATAGAGTTAGGCAGGGATATTCACCATT
ATCGTTTCAGACCCACCTCCCAACCCCGAGGGGACCCGACAGGCCCGAAGGAATAGAAGAAGAAGGTGGA
GAGAGAGACAGAGACAGATCCATTCGATTAGTGAACGGATCTCGACGGTATCGGTTAACTTTTAAAAGAA
AAGGGGGGATTGGGGGGTACAGTGCAGGGGAAAGAATAGTAGACATAATAGCAACAGACATACAAACTAA
AGAATTACAAAAACAAATTACAAAATTCAAAATTTTATCGATGCCTCCCCGTCACCACCCCCCCCAACCC
GCCCCGACCGGAGCTGAGAGTAATTCATACAAAAGGACTCGCCCCTGCCTTGGGGAATCCCAGGGACCGT
CGTTAAACTCCCACTAACGTAGAACCCAGAGATCGCTGCGTTCCCGCCCCCTCACCCGCCCGCTCTCGTC
ATCACTGAGGTGGAGAAGAGCATGCGTGAGGCTCCGGTGCCCGTCAGTGGGCAGAGCGCACATCGCCCAC
AGTCCCCGAGAAGTTGGGGGGAGGGGTCGGCAATTGAACCGGTGCCTAGAGAAGGTGGCGCGGGGTAAAC
TGGGAAAGTGATGTCGTGTACTGGCTCCGCCTTTTTCCCGAGGGTGGGGGAGAACCGTATATAAGTGCAG
TAGTCGCCGTGAACGTTCTTTTTCGCAACGGGTTTGCCGCCAGAACACAGGTAAGTGCCGTGTGTGGTTC
CCGCGGGCCTGGCCTCTTTACGGGTTATGGCCCTTGCGTGCCTTGAATTACTTCCACGCCCCTGGCTGCA
GTACGTGATTCTTGATCCCGAGCTTCGGGTTGGAAGTGGGTGGGAGAGTTCGAGGCCTTGCGCTTAAGGA
GCCCCTTCGCCTCGTGCTTGAGTTGAGGCCTGGCTTGGGCGCTGGGGCCGCCGCGTGCGAATCTGGTGGC
ACCTTCGCGCCTGTCTCGCTGCTTTCGATAAGTCTCTAGCCATTTAAAATTTTTGATGATATCCTGCGAC
GCTTTTTTTTTGGCAAGATAGTCTTGTAAATGCGGGCCAAGATCTGCACACTGGTATTTCGGTTTTTGGG
GCCGCGGGCGGCGACGGGGCCCGTGCGTCCCAGCGCACATGTTCGGCGAGGCGGGGCCTGCGAGCGCGGC
CACCGAGAATCGGACGGGGGTAGTCTCAAGCTGGCCGGCCTGCTCTGGTGCCTGGCCTCGCGCCGCCGTG
TATCGCCCCGCCCTGGGCGGCAAGGCTGGCCCGGTCGGCACCAGTTGCGTGAGCGGAAAGATGGCCGCTT
CCCGGCCCTGCTGCAGGGAGCTCAAAATGGAGGACGCGGCGCTCGGGAGAGCGGGCGGGTGAGTCACCCA
CACAAAGGAAAAGGGCCTTTCCGTCCTCAGCCGTCGCTTCATGTGACTCCACGGAGTACCGGGCGCCGTC
CAGGCACCTCGATTAGTTCTCGAGCTTTTGGAGTACGTCGTCTTTAGGTTGGGGGGAGGGGTTTTATGCG
ATGGAGTTTCCCCACACTGAGTGGGTGGAGACTGAAGTTAGGCCAGCTTGGCACTTGATGTAATTCTCCT
TGGAATTTGCCCTTTTTGAGTTTGGATCTTGGTTCATTCTCAAGCCTCAGACAGTGGTTCAAAGTTTTTT
TCTTCCATTTCAGGTGTCGTGAAAACTACCCCTGAGCTCCTTAAGGTTAACGCCACCATGTACCCTTATG
ACGTACCTGACTATGCTGGCGCCTACCCTTATGACGTACCTGACTATGCTGGATACCCTTATGACGTACC
TGACTATGCTGGATCTAGAGAATTCGGATCCATGGATGAGAGCAGCGAGCTGGGCGTTCTGGAGACCATG
GAGACCCTCACGGAGCTGGGCGATGAGCTGACTCTCGGGGACATCGACGAGATGCTACAGTTTGTCAGCA
ATCAAGTGGGAGAGTTCCCTGATTTGTTTTCAGAGCAACTTTGTAGCTCCTTCCCTGGAGGTGGCAGCAA
TGGTGGCAGTGGCAACAACAGCAGTGGCAGAGGCAACAATGGTGGAGCCACAGACCCTGCAGTACAGCGG
TCATTCAGCCAGGTCCCATTATCTACCTTCTCTCCCTCAGCTGCCTCCCCTCAGGCTCCGGCCCTGCAGG
TCAAAGTCTCTCCTACCCCACCAAGGGCAACCCCTGTTCTCCAGCCGCGACCCCAGCCCCAGCCCCAACC
TCCAGCTCAGCTGCAGCAGCAGACGGTGATGATCACCCCGACGTTCAGCACCGCTCCGCAGACGAGGATC
ATCCAGCAGCCTTTGATATACCAGAACGCAGCGACCAGCTTTCAAGTCCTGCAGCCTCAAGTGCAAAGCC
TCGTGACGTCCCCGCAGGTGCAGCCCGTCACCATCCAGCAGCAGGTGCAGACGGTACAGGCCCAGCGGGT
GTTGACGCAGACAGCCAATGGCACACTGCAGACCCTTGCCCCCGCCACGGTACAGACGGTCGCTGCGCCA
CAGGTGCAGCAGGTCCCGGTCCTGGTGCAACCTCAGATCATTAAGACAGATTCCCTTGTGTTGACCACGC
TGAAGACAGATGGCAGCCCTGTCATGGCTGCAGTCCAGAACCCGGCCCTCACGGCCCTCACTGCCCCCAT
CCAGACAGCCGCCCTTCAAGTGCCAACCCTGGTGGGCAGCAACGGGACCATTCTGACCACAATGCCTGTG
ATGATGGGGCAAGAGAAAGTTCCTATCAAGCAAGTGCCTGGCGGCGTGAAGCAGCTGGATCCTCCCAAAG
AAGGAGAGAGGCGGACAACACACAATATCATTGAAAAGCGCTACCGGTCCTCCATCAACGACAAAATCAT
AGAGTTGAAGGACTTAGTCATGGGGACAGATGCCAAGATGCACAAGTCTGGCGTTCTGAGGAAGGCCATT
GATTACATCAAATATCTGCAGCAGGTCAATCACAAGCTGCGCCAGGAGAACATGGTGCTGAAGCTGGCCA
ATCAGAAAAACAAGCTCCTGAAGGGCATCGACCTGGGCAGTCTGGTGGACAGTGATGTGGACTTGAAAAT
TGATGACTTTAACCAGAATGTCCTTCTGATGTCTCCGCCGGCCTCCGACTCCGGGTCCCAGGCCGGCTTC
TCTCCCTATTCCATTGACTCTGAGCCGGGCAGCCCTCTGCTGGATGACGCAAAGGTCAAGGATGAACCGG
ACTCTCCTCCTGTGGCACTGGGCATGGTGGACCGCTCTCGAATCCTCTTATGTGTCCTCACCTTCCTGGG
CCTCTCCTTTAACCCCTTGACTTCCTTGCTGCAGTGGGGAGGGGCCCACAACACTGACCAGCACCCATAC
TCAGGCTCGGGCCGCAGTGTACTGTCACTGGAGTCAGGTGCTGGGGGCTGGTTTGACTGGATGGTTCCAA
CTCTCCTCCTGTGGCTGGTAAATGGTGTGATTGTCTTGAGCGTCTTTGTGAAGCTGTTGGTCCACGGGGA
GCCGGTGATTCGCCCACACTCACGCCCCTCAGTCACCTTCTGGAGACACCGGAAGCAGGCAGACCTAGAC
CTCGCCAAAGGTGATTTCGCAGCTGCTGCTGCCAACCTACAAACCTGCTTATCCGTGCTGGGCCGGGCGC
TGCCCACCTCCCGCCTGGACTTGGCCTGCAGCCTCTCCTGGAATGTGATCCGCTACAGCCTGCAGAAGCT
GCGCCTGGTACGCTGGTTACTCAAGAAGGTCTTCCAGCGCTGGCGGGCTACTCCCGCCACTGCAGCTGGC
TTTGAGGATGAGGCTAAGAGCAGCGCAAGGGATGCGGCACTGGCCTACCACAGGCTGCACCAGCTGCACA
TCACAGGGAAGCTTCCGGCGGGATCTGCCTGTTCAGATGTGCACATGGCTCTGTGTGCTGTGAACCTGGC
CGAGTGTGCGGAGGAGAAAATCCTACCAAGCACACTGATTGAGATCCACCTGACAGCGGCCATGGGGCTC
AAGACCCGCTGTGGAGGCAAGCTGGGCTTCTTGGCTAGCTACTTCTTAAATCGTGCCCAGAGTCTGTGTG
GCCCAGAGCATAGCACTGTCCCCGACTCCCTGCGCTGGCTATGCCATCCCTTGGGCCAGAAGTTTTTCAT
GGAGCGAAGCTGGTCGATCAAGTCAGCAGCCAAGGAGAGCCTGTACTGCGCCCAGAGGAGCCCAGCTGAC
CCCATTGCCCAGGTACACCAGGCGTTCTGCAAAAACCTGCTAGAAAGAGCGGTGGAGTCCTTGGTGAAAC
CTCAGGCCAAGAAGAAGGCAGGCGACCAGGAAGAAGAGAGCTGTGAATTTTCCAGTGCTCTAGAGTATTT
GAAATTACTTCATTCTTTTGTGGACTCTGTGGGATTTGTGACCTCACCATTCTCCAGCAGTTCCGTGCTC
AGGTCGGCCCTTGGCCCCGATGTCATCTGCCGGTGGTGGACGTCCGCAGTCACCATGGCCATCAGCTGGC
TCCAGGGAGACGATGCAGCTGTGCGCTCTCGTTTTACTGAAGTAGAGCGGGTCCCCAAGGCCCTGGAAGT
GACCGAGAGTCCCTTGGTGAAGGCCGTCTTCTATACCTGTAGAGCCATGCATGCCTCCCTCTCTGGGAAA
GCTGACGGGCAGCAGAACTCCTTCTGTCACTGTGAGAGGGCCAGTGGTCACCTGTGGAGCAGTCTCAACG
TCAGCGGCACTACTTCTGATCCTTCACTTAACCATGTGATCCAGCTGTTCACCTGTGACCTGCTACTGTC
GCTGAGGACAGCACTCTGGCAAAAGCAGGCCAGTGCCAGCCAGCTCCTGGGTGAGACCTACCATGCATCC
GGCACTGAGCTGGCCGGCTTCCAGCGGGACCTGGGCAGCCTTCGAAGGCTGGCCCATAGCTTCCGCCCAG
CCTACCGCAAGGTGTTCCTGCATGAAGCCACTGTGCGCCTGATGGCAGGAGCCAGCCCTACCCGTACACA
CCAGCTGCTGGAGCATAGCCTACGGCGGCGCCCCACTCAGAACACCAAGCATGGAGAGGTAGACACCTGG
CCTGGCCAACGAGAGCGAGCTACTGCCATCCTGCTGGCCTGCCGCCATCTTCCCCTCTCTTTCCTGTCTT
CCCCGGGCCAGCGGGCAGTGCTGCTGGCTGAAGCTGCCCGCACCCTGGAGAAGGTGGGTGACCGCCGTTC
CTGCAGTGACTGCCAGCAGATGATTGTCAAGCTGGGCGGTGGCACTGCCATCGCTGCCTCCGACTACAAA
GACGATGACGACAAGTGACCCGGGCTCGAGCCATGGAAGCTTGATATCTAACTGACTGAACCGGTGGTAC
CGATCCACGCGTCTCCGGCCTAGGGATAACAGGGTAATCCGCTAGCCCCTCTCCCTCCCCCCCCCCTAAC
GTTACTGGCCGAAGCCGCTTGGAATAAGGCCGGTGTGCGTTTGTCTATATGTTATTTTCCACCATATTGC
CGTCTTTTGGCAATGTGAGGGCCCGGAAACCTGGCCCTGTCTTCTTGACGAGCATTCCTAGGGGTCTTTC
CCCTCTCGCCAAAGGAATGCAAGGTCTGTTGAATGTCGTGAAGGAAGCAGTTCCTCTGGAAGCTTCTTGA
AGACAAACAACGTCTGTAGCGACCCTTTGCAGGCAGCGGAACCCCCCACCTGGCGACAGGTGCCTCTGCG
GCCAAAAGCCACGTGTATAAGATACACCTGCAAAGGCGGCACAACCCCAGTGCCACGTTGTGAGTTGGAT
AGTTGTGGAAAGAGTCAAATGGCTCTCCTCAAGCGTATTCAACAAGGGGCTGAAGGATGCCCAGAAGGTA
CCCCATTGTATGGGATCTGATCTGGGGCCTCGGTACACATGCTTTACATGTGTTTAGTCGAGGTTAAAAA
AACGTCTAGGCCCCCCGAACCACGGGGACGTGGTTTTCCTTTGAAAAACACGATGATAATATGGCCACAC
TAGAGATCCACCGGTCGCCACCATGACCGAGTACAAGCCCACGGTGCGCCTCGCCACCCGCGACGACGTC
CCCAGGGCCGTACGCACCCTCGCCGCCGCGTTCGCCGACTACCCCGCCACGCGCCACACCGTCGATCCGG
ACCGCCACATCGAGCGGGTCACCGAGCTGCAAGAACTCTTCCTCACGCGCGTCGGGCTCGACATCGGCAA
GGTGTGGGTCGCGGACGACGGCGCCGCGGTGGCGGTCTGGACCACGCCGGAGAGCGTCGAAGCGGGGGCG
GTGTTCGCCGAGATCGGCCCGCGCATGGCCGAGTTGAGCGGTTCCCGGCTGGCCGCGCAGCAACAGATGG
AAGGCCTCCTGGCGCCGCACCGGCCCAAGGAGCCCGCGTGGTTCCTGGCCACCGTCGGCGTCTCGCCCGA
CCACCAGGGCAAGGGTCTGGGCAGCGCCGTCGTGCTCCCCGGAGTGGAGGCGGCCGAGCGCGCCGGGGTG
CCCGCCTTCCTGGAGACCTCCGCGCCCCGCAACCTCCCCTTCTACGAGCGGCTCGGCTTCACCGTCACCG
CCGACGTCGAGGTGCCCGAAGGACCGCGCACCTGGTGCATGACCCGCAAGCCCGGTGCCTGAGCGGCCGC
GTCGACAATCAACCTCTGGATTACAAAATTTGTGAAAGATTGACTGGTATTCTTAACTATGTTGCTCCTT
TTACGCTATGTGGATACGCTGCTTTAATGCCTTTGTATCATGCTATTGCTTCCCGTATGGCTTTCATTTT
CTCCTCCTTGTATAAATCCTGGTTGCTGTCTCTTTATGAGGAGTTGTGGCCCGTTGTCAGGCAACGTGGC
GTGGTGTGCACTGTGTTTGCTGACGCAACCCCCACTGGTTGGGGCATTGCCACCACCTGTCAGCTCCTTT
CCGGGACTTTCGCTTTCCCCCTCCCTATTGCCACGGCGGAACTCATCGCCGCCTGCCTTGCCCGCTGCTG
GACAGGGGCTCGGCTGTTGGGCACTGACAATTCCGTGGTGTTGTCGGGGAAGCTGACGTCCTTTCCATGG
CTGCTCGCCTGTGTTGCCACCTGGATTCTGCGCGGGACGTCCTTCTGCTACGTCCCTTCGGCCCTCAATC
CAGCGGACCTTCCTTCCCGCGGCCTGCTGCCGGCTCTGCGGCCTCTTCCGCGTCTTCGCCTTCGCCCTCA
GACGAGTCGGATCTCCCTTTGGGCCGCCTCCCCGCCTGGAATTCGAGCTCGGTACCTTTAAGACCAATGA
CTTACAAGGCAGCTGTAGATCTTAGCCACTTTTTAAAAGAAAAGGGGGGACTGGAAGGGCTAATTCACTC
CCAACGAAGACAAGATCTGCTTTTTGCTTGTACTGGGTCTCTCTGGTTAGACCAGATCTGAGCCTGGGAG
CTCTCTGGCTAACTAGGGAACCCACTGCTTAAGCCTCAATAAAGCTTGCCTTGAGTGCTTCAAGTAGTGT
GTGCCCGTCTGTTGTGTGACTCTGGTAACTAGAGATCCCTCAGACCCTTTTAGTCAGTGTGGAAAATCTC
TAGCAGTAGTAGTTCATGTCATCTTATTATTCAGTATTTATAACTTGCAAAGAAATGAATATCAGAGAGT
GAGAGGAACTTGTTTATTGCAGCTTATAATGGTTACAAATAAAGCAATAGCATCACAAATTTCACAAATA
AAGCATTTTTTTCACTGCATTCTAGTTGTGGTTTGTCCAAACTCATCAATGTATCTTATCATGTCTGGCT
CTAGCTATCCCGCCCCTAACTCCGCCCATCCCGCCCCTAACTCCGCCCAGTTCCGCCCATTCTCCGCCCC
ATGGCTGACTAATTTTTTTTATTTATGCAGAGGCCGAGGCCGCCTCGGCCTCTGAGCTATTCCAGAAGTA
GTGAGGAGGCTTTTTTGGAGGCCTAGGGACGTACCCAATTCGCCCTATAGTGAGTCGTATTACGCGCGCT
CACTGGCCGTCGTTTTACAACGTCGTGACTGGGAAAACCCTGGCGTTACCCAACTTAATCGCCTTGCAGC
ACATCCCCCTTTCGCCAGCTGGCGTAATAGCGAAGAGGCCCGCACCGATCGCCCTTCCCAACAGTTGCGC
AGCCTGAATGGCGAATGGG
[124 nt withheld, positions 9680-9803]
C
[91 nt withheld, positions 9805-9895]
A
[49 nt withheld, positions 9897-9945]
CCTTTGACGTTGGAGTCCACGTTCTTT
[37 nt withheld, positions 9973-10009]
ACCCTATCTCGGTCTATTCTTTTGATTTATAAGGGATTTTGCCGATTTCGGCCTATTGGTTAAAAAATGA
GCTGATTTAACAAAAATTTAACGCGAATTTTAACAAAATATTAACGCTTACAATTTAGGTGGCACTTTTC
GGGGAAATGTGCGCGGAACCCCTATTTGTTTATTTTTCTAAATACATTCAAATATGTATCCGCTCATGAG
ACAATAACCCTGATAAATGCTTCAATAATATTGAAAAAGGAAGAGTATGAGTATTCAACATTTCCGTGTC
GCCCTTATTCCCTTTTTTGCGGCATTTTGCCTTCCTGTTTTTGCTCACCCAGAAACGCTGGTGAAAGTAA
AAGATGCTGAAGATCAGTTGGGTGCACGAGTGGGTTACATCGAACTGGATCTCAACAGCGGTAAGATCCT
TGAGAGTTTTCGCCCCGAAGAACGTTTTCCAATGATGAGCACTTTTAAAGTTCTGCTATGTGGCGCGGTA
TTATCCCGTATTGACGCCGGGCAAGAGCAACTCGGTCGCCGCATACACTATTCTCAGAATGACTTGGTTG
AGTACTCACCAGTCACAGAAAAGCATCTTACGGATGGCATGACAGTAAGAGAATTATGCAGTGCTGCCAT
AACCATGAGTGATAACACTGCGGCCAACTTACTTCTGACAACGATCGGAGGACCGAAGGAGCTAACCGCT
TTTTTGCACAACATGGGGGATCATGTAACTCGCCTTGATCGTTGGGAACCGGAGCTGAATGAAGCCATAC
CAAACGACGAGCGTGACACCACGATGCCTGTAGCAATGGCAACAACGTTGCGCAAACTATTAACTGGCGA
ACTACTTACTCTAGCTTCCCGGCAACAATTAATAGACTGGATGGAGGCGGATAAAGTTGCAGGACCACTT
CTGCGCTCGGCCCTTCCGGCTGGCTGGTTTATTGCTGATAAATCTGGAGCCGGTGAGCGTGGGTCTCGCG
GTATCATTGCAGCACTGGGGCCAGATGGTAAGCCCTCCCGTATCGTAGTTATCTACACGACGGGGAGTCA
GGCAACTATGGATGAACGAAATAGACAGATCGCTGAGATAGGTGCCTCACTGATTAAGCATTGGTAACTG
TCAGACCAAGTTTACTCATATATACTTTAGATTGATTTAAAACTTCATTTTTAATTTAAAAGGATCTAGG
TGAAGATCCTTTTTGATAATCTCATGACCAAAATCCCTTAACGTGAGTTTTCGTTCCACTGAGCGTCAGA
CCCCGTAGAAAAGATCAAAGGATCTTCTTGAGATCCTTTTTTTCTGCGCGTAATCTGCTGCTTGCAAACA
AAAAAACCACCGCTACCAGCGGTGGTTTGTTTGCCGGATCAAGAGCTACCAACTCTTTTTCCGAAGGTAA
CTGGCTTCAGCAGAGCGCAGATACCAAATACTGTTCTTCTAGTGTAGCCGTAGTTAGGCCACCACTTCAA
GAACTCTGTAGCACCGCCTACATACCTCGCTCTGCTAATCCTGTTACCAGTGGCTGCTGCCAGTGGCGAT
AAGTCGTGTCTTACCGGGTTGGACTCAAGACGATAGTTACCGGATAAGGCGCAGCGGTCGGGCTGAACGG
GGGGTTCGTGCACACAGCCCAGCTTGGAGCGAACGACCTACACCGAACTGAGATACCTACAGCGTGAGCT
ATGAGAAAGCGCCACGCTTCCCGAAGGGAGAAAGGCGGACAGGTATCCGGTAAGCGGCAGGGTCGGAACA
GGAGAGCGCACGAGGGAGCTTCCAGGGGGAAACGCCTGGTATCTTTATAGTCCTGTCGGGTTTCGCCACC
TCTGACTTGAGCGTCGATTTTTGTGATGCTCGTCAGGGGGGCGGAGCCTATGGAAAAACGCCAGCAACGC
GGCCTTTTTACGGTTCCTGGCCTTTTGCTGGCCTTTTGCTCACATGTTCTTTCCTGCGTTATCCCCTGAT
TCTGTGGATAACCGTATTACCGCCTTTGAGTGAGCTGATACCGCTCGCCGCAGCCGAACGACCGAGCGCA
GCGAGTCAGTGAGCGAGGAAGCGGAAGAGCGCCCAATACGCAAACCGCCTCTCCCCGCGCGTTGGCCGAT
TCATTAATGCAGCTGGCACGACAGGTTTCCCGACTGGAAAGCGGGCAGTGAGCGCAACGCAATTAATGTG
AGTTAGCTCACTCATTAGGCACCCCAGGCTTTACACTTTATGCTTCCGGCTCGTATGTTGTGTGGAATTG
TGAGCGGATAACAATTTCACACAGGAAACAGCTATGACCATGATTACGCCAAGCGCGCAATTAACCCTCA
CTAAAGGGAACAAAAGCTGGAGCTGC
Features (pLannotate 1.2.2; 30 found; start..end, strand, type, name):
      9..235     +  promoter       RSV promoter: Rous sarcoma virus enhancer/promoter
    236..416     +  LTR            5' LTR (truncated): truncated 5' long terminal repeat (LTR) from HIV-1
    463..588     +  misc_feature   HIV-1 Ψ: packaging signal of human immunodeficiency virus type 1
    572..935     +  CDS            HIV-1 gag (fragment): gag protein from human immunodeficiency virus 1; gag
   1081..1314    +  misc_feature   RRE: The Rev response element (RRE) of HIV-1 allows for Rev-dependent mRNA export from the nucleus to the cytoplasm.
   1691..1791    +  CDS            Rev (fragment): human immunodeficiency virus 1 (HIV-1) Rev protein; rev; enhances nuclear export of unspliced and incompletely spliced viral mRNAs
   1810..1926    +  misc_feature   cPPT/CTS: central polypurine tract and central termination sequence of HIV-1
   2149..2360    +  promoter       EF-1α core promoter: core promoter for human elongation factor EF-1α
   2361..2474    +  intron         EF-1α intron A (fragment): intron upstream of the start codon of human EF-1α
   3100..3303    +  intron         EF-1α intron A: truncated intron upstream of the start codon of human EF-1α
   3306..3323    +  exon           EF-1α exon (fragment): truncated exon 2 from human EF-1α, beginning with a GT-to-CC mutation that reduces splicing efficiency
   3462..6851    +  CDS            Srebf2: SRBP2_MOUSE - Also known as Srebp2 From Mus musculus (Mouse).
   6976..7559    +  misc_feature   IRES2: internal ribosome entry site (IRES) of the encephalomyocarditis virus (EMCV)
   7583..8182    +  CDS            PuroR: puromycin N-acetyltransferase; pac from Streptomyces alboniger; confers resistance to puromycin
   8197..8785    +  misc_feature   WPRE: woodchuck hepatitis virus posttranscriptional regulatory element
   8802..8870    +  CDS            nef (fragment): NEF_HV1Z2 - Experimental evidence at protein level: Swiss-Prot protein existence level 1. Extracellular Nef protein targets CD4(+) T-lymphocytes for apoptosis by interacting with CXCR4 surface receptors. From Human immunodeficiency virus type 1 group M subtype D (isolate Z2/CDC-Z34) (HIV-1).
   8872..9105    +  LTR            3' LTR (ΔU3): self-inactivating 3' long terminal repeat (LTR) from HIV-1
   9177..9298    +  polyA_signal   SV40 poly(A) signal: SV40 polyadenylation signal
   9338..9473    +  rep_origin     SV40 ori: SV40 origin of replication
   9494..9512    -  promoter       T7 promoter: promoter for bacteriophage T7 RNA polymerase
   9520..9675    +  CDS            lacZα (fragment): LacZα fragment of β-galactosidase; lacZ fragment
   9680..10108   +  rep_origin     f1 ori (sequence partly withheld): f1 bacteriophage origin of replication; arrow indicates direction of (+) strand synthesis
  10161..10265   +  promoter       AmpR promoter: bla
  10266..11126   +  CDS            AmpR: β-lactamase; bla; confers resistance to ampicillin, carbenicillin, and related antibiotics
  11297..11885   +  rep_origin     ori: high-copy-number ColE1/pMB1/pBR322/pUC origin of replication
  12068..12160   +  CDS            lacI (fragment): lac repressor; lacI; The lac repressor binds to the lac operator to inhibit transcription in E. coli. This inhibition can be relieved by adding lactose or isopropyl-β-D-thiogalactopyranoside (IPTG).
  12173..12194   +  protein_bind   CAP binding site: CAP binding activates transcription in the presence of cAMP. E. coli catabolite activator protein
  12209..12239   +  promoter       lac promoter: promoter for the E. coli lac operon
  12243..12265   +  protein_bind   lac operator (fragment): The lac repressor binds to the lac operator to inhibit transcription in E. coli. This inhibition can be relieved by adding lactose or isopropyl-β-D-thiogalactopyranoside (IPTG). lac repressor encoded by lacI
  12308..12326   +  promoter       T3 promoter: promoter for bacteriophage T3 RNA polymerase
