[The description below was written by a language model from this plasmid's Addgene catalogue record and pLannotate feature annotations shown in this document.]
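Description:
pLV-puro-N-3HA-SREBP2-C-Flag is a third-generation-style, self-inactivating HIV-1 lentiviral expression plasmid of about 12.3 kb, built on the commercial pLV-EF1a-MCS-IRES-Puro backbone. In bacteria it is maintained through a high-copy ColE1/pUC origin and selected with ampicillin (AmpR); an f1 origin, an SV40 origin and remnants of a lac/T7/T3 cloning region are also present in the backbone. The viral portion comprises an RSV promoter fused to a truncated 5' LTR, which drives Tat-independent transcription of the genomic RNA in packaging cells. It is followed by the Ψ packaging signal with a gag fragment, the RRE for Rev-dependent nuclear export, the cPPT/CTS, and a ΔU3 3' LTR followed by an SV40 polyadenylation signal.

The payload is the full-length mouse SREBP2 (Srebf2) precursor, recorded as carrying three HA epitopes at the N terminus and a Flag epitope at the C terminus; the tags themselves are not annotated in the feature table, although the unannotated sequence flanking the coding region leaves room for them. The catalogue entry lists CMV as the promoter. However, the backbone name and the sequence annotation both indicate that the human EF-1α core promoter with its intron A lies upstream of the insert, and no CMV element was detected. Downstream, an EMCV IRES links puromycin N-acetyltransferase to the same transcript, so puromycin-resistant transduced cells should also express the tagged protein, and a WPRE enhances expression. Because SREBP2 is a membrane-bound precursor that is proteolytically cleaved to release its N-terminal transcription factor domain, placing different tags at each end should allow the precursor and its cleavage products to be distinguished. This fits the associated study of SREBP processing and lipid biosynthesis.
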