Addgene plasmid #134287: pLV-puro-N-3HA-SREBP2-C-Flag
Purpose: Lentivector encoding 3XHA (N-term) and Flag (C-term)-tagged SREBP2
Depositing lab: Bruce Beutler. Depositing organization: University of Texas Southwestern Medical Center. Publication: Skin-specific regulation of SREBP processing and lipid biosynthesis by glycerol kinase 5. Zhang D, Tomisato W, Su L, Sun L, Choi JH, Zhang Z, Wang KW, Zhan X, Choi M, Li X, Tang M, Castro-Perez JM, Hildebrand S, Murray AR, Moresco EMY, Beutler B. Proc Natl Acad Sci U S A. 2017 Jun 27;114(26):E5197-E5206. doi: 10.1073/pnas.1705312114. Epub 2017 Jun 12. PubMed 28607088.
Backbone
  Vector backbone: pLV-EF1a -MCS-IRES-Puro
  Backbone manufacturer: BioSettia
  Backbone size w/o insert (bp): 8900
  Total vector size (bp): 12300
  Vector type: Mammalian Expression, Lentiviral
  Selectable markers: Puromycin
Growth in bacteria
  Bacterial resistance: Ampicillin, 100 μg/mL
  Growth temperature: 37°C
  Growth strain: NEB Stable
  Copy number: High Copy
Gene/Insert
  Gene/Insert name: SREBP2 (alt name: Srebf2; bHLHd2; SREBP-2)
  Species: M. musculus (mouse)
  Insert size (bp): 3393
  Mutation: mouse SREBP2 precursor
  GenBank ID: NM_033218
  Entrez Gene: Srebf2 (a.k.a. SREBP-2, SREBP2, SREBP2gc, bHLHd2, lop13, nuc)
  Promoter: CMV
  Tag / fusion protein: Flag (C terminal on insert); 3x HA (N terminal on insert)
  Cloning method: Ligation Independent Cloning
  Sequencing primers: 5′ cttccatttcaggtgtcgtg; 3′ ttaccctgttatccctaggc
Terms and licenses: Academic/Nonprofit Terms; Industry Terms: Not Available to Industry
How to cite: pLV-puro-N-3HA-SREBP2-C-Flag was a gift from Bruce Beutler (Addgene plasmid # 134287 ; http://n2t.net/addgene:134287 ; RRID:Addgene_134287)
